LOCUS       Exported 8323 bp ds-DNA circular SYN 13-MAY-2021
DEFINITION  3rd generation lentiviral gRNA plasmid targeting human SRM.
ACCESSION   .
VERSION     .
KEYWORDS    SRM gRNA (BRDN0001149020)
SOURCE      synthetic DNA construct
  ORGANISM  synthetic DNA construct
REFERENCE   1 (bases 1 to 8323)
  AUTHORS   Doench JG, Fusi N, Sullender M, Hegde M, Vaimberg EW, Donovan KF,
            Smith I, Tothova Z, Wilen C, Orchard R, Virgin HW, Listgarten J,
            Root DE
  TITLE     Optimized sgRNA design to maximize activity and minimize off-target
            effects of CRISPR-Cas9.
  JOURNAL   Nat Biotechnol. 2016 Jan 18. doi: 10.1038/nbt.3437.
  PUBMED    26780180
REFERENCE   2 (bases 1 to 8323)
  AUTHORS   .
  TITLE     Direct Submission
  JOURNAL   Exported May 13, 2021 from SnapGene Server 1.1.58
            http://www.snapgene.com
FEATURES             Location/Qualifiers
     source          1..8323
                     /organism="synthetic DNA construct"
                     /mol_type="other DNA"
     promoter        87..1265
                     /label=EF-1-alpha promoter
                     /note="strong constitutive promoter for human elongation
                     factor EF-1-alpha"
     intron          318..1256
                     /label=EF-1-alpha intron A
                     /note="intron upstream of the start codon of human
                     EF-1-alpha"
     primer_bind     1213..1233
                     /label=EF1a-F
                     /note="Human elongation factor-1a promoter, forward primer"
     CDS             1278..1877
                     /codon_start=1
                     /gene="pac from Streptomyces alboniger"
                     /product="puromycin N-acetyltransferase"
                     /label=PuroR
                     /note="confers resistance to puromycin"
                     /translation="MTEYKPTVRLATRDDVPRAVRTLAAAFADYPATRHTVDPDRHIER
                     VTELQELFLTRVGLDIGKVWVADDGAAVAVWTTPESVEAGAVFAEIGPRMAELSGSRLA
                     AQQQMEGLLAPHRPKEPAWFLATVGVSPDHQGKGLGSAVVLPGVEAAERAGVPAFLETS
                     APRNLPFYERLGFTVTADVEVPEGPRTWCMTRKPGA"
     primer_bind     complement(1278..1297)
                     /label=Puro-R
                     /note="Puromycin resistance gene, reverse primer. Also
                     called puro-variant-R"
     primer_bind     1774..1794
                     /label=Puro-F
                     /note="Puromycin resistance gene, forward primer"
     misc_feature    1893..2481
                     /label=WPRE
                     /note="woodchuck hepatitis virus posttranscriptional
                     regulatory element"
     primer_bind     complement(1946..1966)
                     /label=WPRE-R
                     /note="WPRE, reverse primer"
     CDS             complement(2364..2375)
                     /codon_start=1
                     /product="Factor Xa recognition and cleavage site"
                     /label=Factor Xa site
                     /translation="IEGR"
     LTR             2553..2786
                     /label=3' LTR (Delta-U3)
                     /note="self-inactivating 3' long terminal repeat (LTR) from
                     HIV-1"
     polyA_signal    2864..2985
                     /label=SV40 poly(A) signal
                     /note="SV40 polyadenylation signal"
     primer_bind     complement(2901..2920)
                     /label=SV40pA-R
                     /note="SV40 polyA, reverse primer"
     primer_bind     2955..2974
                     /label=EBV-rev
                     /note="SV40 polyA terminator, reverse primer"
     rep_origin      3025..3160
                     /label=SV40 ori
                     /note="SV40 origin of replication"
     primer_bind     3087..3106
                     /label=SV40pro-F
                     /note="SV40 promoter/origin, forward primer"
     primer_bind     complement(3180..3199)
                     /label=T7
                     /note="T7 promoter, forward primer"
     promoter        complement(3181..3199)
                     /label=T7 promoter
                     /note="promoter for bacteriophage T7 RNA polymerase"
     primer_bind     complement(3209..3226)
                     /label=M13 Forward
                     /note="In lacZ gene. Also called M13-F20 or M13 (-21)
                     Forward"
     primer_bind     complement(3209..3225)
                     /label=M13 fwd
                     /note="common sequencing primer, one of multiple similar
                     variants"
     primer_bind     complement(3218..3240)
                     /label=M13/pUC Forward
                     /note="In lacZ gene"
     rep_origin      3367..3822
                     /direction=RIGHT
                     /label=f1 ori
                     /note="f1 bacteriophage origin of replication; arrow
                     indicates direction of (+) strand synthesis"
     primer_bind     complement(3454..3473)
                     /label=F1ori-R
                     /note="F1 origin, reverse primer"
     primer_bind     3664..3685
                     /label=F1ori-F
                     /note="F1 origin, forward primer"
     promoter        3848..3952
                     /gene="bla"
                     /label=AmpR promoter
     CDS             3953..4813
                     /codon_start=1
                     /gene="bla"
                     /product="beta-lactamase"
                     /label=AmpR
                     /note="confers resistance to ampicillin, carbenicillin, and
                     related antibiotics"
                     /translation="MSIQHFRVALIPFFAAFCLPVFAHPETLVKVKDAEDQLGARVGYI
                     ELDLNSGKILESFRPEERFPMMSTFKVLLCGAVLSRIDAGQEQLGRRIHYSQNDLVEYS
                     PVTEKHLTDGMTVRELCSAAITMSDNTAANLLLTTIGGPKELTAFLHNMGDHVTRLDRW
                     EPELNEAIPNDERDTTMPVAMATTLRKLLTGELLTLASRQQLIDWMEADKVAGPLLRSA
                     LPAGWFIADKSGAGERGSRGIIAALGPDGKPSRIVVIYTTGSQATMDERNRQIAEIGAS
                     LIKHW"
     primer_bind     complement(4171..4190)
                     /label=Amp-R
                     /note="Ampicillin resistance gene, reverse primer"
     rep_origin      4984..5572
                     /direction=RIGHT
                     /label=ori
                     /note="high-copy-number ColE1/pMB1/pBR322/pUC origin of
                     replication"
     primer_bind     5473..5492
                     /label=pBR322ori-F
                     /note="pBR322 origin, forward primer"
     primer_bind     5726..5743
                     /label=L4440
                     /note="L4440 vector, forward primer"
     protein_bind    5860..5881
                     /label=CAP binding site
                     /bound_moiety="E. coli catabolite activator protein"
                     /note="CAP binding activates transcription in the presence
                     of cAMP."
     promoter        5896..5926
                     /label=lac promoter
                     /note="promoter for the E. coli lac operon"
     protein_bind    5934..5950
                     /label=lac operator
                     /bound_moiety="lac repressor encoded by lacI"
                     /note="The lac repressor binds to the lac operator to
                     inhibit transcription in E. coli. This inhibition can be
                     relieved by adding lactose or
                     isopropyl-beta-D-thiogalactopyranoside (IPTG)."
     primer_bind     5939..5961
                     /label=M13/pUC Reverse
                     /note="In lacZ gene"
     primer_bind     5958..5974
                     /label=M13 rev
                     /note="common sequencing primer, one of multiple similar
                     variants"
     primer_bind     5958..5974
                     /label=M13 Reverse
                     /note="In lacZ gene. Also called M13-rev"
     primer_bind     5993..6013
                     /label=T3
                     /note="T3 promoter, forward primer"
     promoter        5995..6013
                     /label=T3 promoter
                     /note="promoter for bacteriophage T3 RNA polymerase"
     promoter        6041..6267
                     /label=RSV promoter
                     /note="Rous sarcoma virus enhancer/promoter"
     LTR             6268..6448
                     /label=5' LTR (truncated)
                     /note="truncated 5' long terminal repeat (LTR) from HIV-1"
     misc_feature    6495..6620
                     /label=HIV-1 Psi
                     /note="packaging signal of human immunodeficiency virus
                     type 1"
     misc_feature    7113..7346
                     /label=RRE
                     /note="The Rev response element (RRE) of HIV-1 allows for
                     Rev-dependent mRNA export from the nucleus to the
                     cytoplasm."
     CDS             7531..7575
                     /codon_start=1
                     /product="antigenic peptide corresponding to amino acids
                     655 to 669 of the HIV envelope protein gp41 (Lutje Hulsik
                     et al., 2013)"
                     /label=gp41 peptide
                     /note="recognized by the 2H10 single-chain llama nanobody"
                     /translation="KNEQELLELDKWASL"
     promoter        7753..7993
                     /label=U6 promoter
                     /note="RNA polymerase III promoter for human U6 snRNA"
     primer_bind     7753..7773
                     /label=hU6-F
                     /note="Human U6 promoter, forward primer"
     primer_bind     7924..7943
                     /label=LKO.1 5'
                     /note="Human U6 promoter, forward primer"
     misc_RNA        8023..8098
                     /label=gRNA scaffold
                     /note="guide RNA scaffold for the Streptococcus pyogenes
                     CRISPR/Cas9 system"
     misc_feature    8154..8271
                     /label=cPPT/CTS
                     /note="central polypurine tract and central termination
                     sequence of HIV-1"
ORIGIN
        1 cccgggtgca aagatggata aagttttaaa cagagaggaa tctttgcagc taatggacct
       61 tctaggtctt gaaaggagtg ggaattggct ccggtgcccg tcagtgggca gagcgcacat
      121 cgcccacagt ccccgagaag ttggggggag gggtcggcaa ttgatccggt gcctagagaa
      181 ggtggcgcgg ggtaaactgg gaaagtgatg tcgtgtactg gctccgcctt tttcccgagg
      241 gtgggggaga accgtatata agtgcagtag tcgccgtgaa cgttcttttt cgcaacgggt
      301 ttgccgccag aacacaggta agtgccgtgt gtggttcccg cgggcctggc ctctttacgg
      361 gttatggccc ttgcgtgcct tgaattactt ccacctggct gcagtacgtg attcttgatc
      421 ccgagcttcg ggttggaagt gggtgggaga gttcgaggcc ttgcgcttaa ggagcccctt
      481 cgcctcgtgc ttgagttgag gcctggcctg ggcgctgggg ccgccgcgtg cgaatctggt
      541 ggcaccttcg cgcctgtctc gctgctttcg ataagtctct agccatttaa aatttttgat
      601 gacctgctgc gacgcttttt ttctggcaag atagtcttgt aaatgcgggc caagatctgc
      661 acactggtat ttcggttttt ggggccgcgg gcggcgacgg ggcccgtgcg tcccagcgca
      721 catgttcggc gaggcggggc ctgcgagcgc ggccaccgag aatcggacgg gggtagtctc
      781 aagctggccg gcctgctctg gtgcctggcc tcgcgccgcc gtgtatcgcc ccgccctggg
      841 cggcaaggct ggcccggtcg gcaccagttg cgtgagcgga aagatggccg cttcccggcc
      901 ctgctgcagg gagctcaaaa tggaggacgc ggcgctcggg agagcgggcg ggtgagtcac
      961 ccacacaaag gaaaagggcc tttccgtcct cagccgtcgc ttcatgtgac tccacggagt
     1021 accgggcgcc gtccaggcac ctcgattagt tctcgagctt ttggagtacg tcgtctttag
     1081 gttgggggga ggggttttat gcgatggagt ttccccacac tgagtgggtg gagactgaag
     1141 ttaggccagc ttggcacttg atgtaattct ccttggaatt tgcccttttt gagtttggat
     1201 cttggttcat tctcaagcct cagacagtgg ttcaaagttt ttttcttcca tttcaggtgt
     1261 cgtgacgtac ggccaccatg accgagtaca agcccacggt gcgcctcgcc acccgcgacg
     1321 acgtccccag ggccgtacgc accctcgccg ccgcgttcgc cgactacccc gccacgcgcc
     1381 acaccgtcga tccggaccgc cacatcgagc gggtcaccga gctgcaagaa ctcttcctca
     1441 cgcgcgtcgg gctcgacatc ggcaaggtgt gggtcgcgga cgacggcgcc gccgtggcgg
     1501 tctggaccac gccggagagc gtcgaagcgg gggcggtgtt cgccgagatc ggcccgcgca
     1561 tggccgagtt gagcggttcc cggctggccg cgcagcaaca gatggaaggc ctcctggcgc
     1621 cgcaccggcc caaggagccc gcgtggttcc tggccaccgt cggagtctcg cccgaccacc
     1681 agggcaaggg tctgggcagc gccgtcgtgc tccccggagt ggaggcggcc gagcgcgccg
     1741 gggtgcccgc cttcctggag acctccgcgc cccgcaacct ccccttctac gagcggctcg
     1801 gcttcaccgt caccgccgac gtcgaggtgc ccgaaggacc gcgcacctgg tgcatgaccc
     1861 gcaagcccgg tgcctgaacg cgttaagtcg acaatcaacc tctggattac aaaatttgtg
     1921 aaagattgac tggtattctt aactatgttg ctccttttac gctatgtgga tacgctgctt
     1981 taatgccttt gtatcatgct attgcttccc gtatggcttt cattttctcc tccttgtata
     2041 aatcctggtt gctgtctctt tatgaggagt tgtggcccgt tgtcaggcaa cgtggcgtgg
     2101 tgtgcactgt gtttgctgac gcaaccccca ctggttgggg cattgccacc acctgtcagc
     2161 tcctttccgg gactttcgct ttccccctcc ctattgccac ggcggaactc atcgccgcct
     2221 gccttgcccg ctgctggaca ggggctcggc tgttgggcac tgacaattcc gtggtgttgt
     2281 cggggaaatc atcgtccttt ccttggctgc tcgcctgtgt tgccacctgg attctgcgcg
     2341 ggacgtcctt ctgctacgtc ccttcggccc tcaatccagc ggaccttcct tcccgcggcc
     2401 tgctgccggc tctgcggcct cttccgcgtc ttcgccttcg ccctcagacg agtcggatct
     2461 ccctttgggc cgcctccccg cgtcgacttt aagaccaatg acttacaagg cagctgtaga
     2521 tcttagccac tttttaaaag aaaagggggg actggaaggg ctaattcact cccaacgaag
     2581 acaagatctg ctttttgctt gtactgggtc tctctggtta gaccagatct gagcctggga
     2641 gctctctggc taactaggga acccactgct taagcctcaa taaagcttgc cttgagtgct
     2701 tcaagtagtg tgtgcccgtc tgttgtgtga ctctggtaac tagagatccc tcagaccctt
     2761 ttagtcagtg tggaaaatct ctagcagtac gtatagtagt tcatgtcatc ttattattca
     2821 gtatttataa cttgcaaaga aatgaatatc agagagtgag aggaacttgt ttattgcagc
     2881 ttataatggt tacaaataaa gcaatagcat cacaaatttc acaaataaag catttttttc
     2941 actgcattct agttgtggtt tgtccaaact catcaatgta tcttatcatg tctggctcta
     3001 gctatcccgc ccctaactcc gcccatcccg cccctaactc cgcccagttc cgcccattct
     3061 ccgccccatg gctgactaat tttttttatt tatgcagagg ccgaggccgc ctcggcctct
     3121 gagctattcc agaagtagtg aggaggcttt tttggaggcc tagggacgta cccaattcgc
     3181 cctatagtga gtcgtattac gcgcgctcac tggccgtcgt tttacaacgt cgtgactggg
     3241 aaaaccctgg cgttacccaa cttaatcgcc ttgcagcaca tccccctttc gccagctggc
     3301 gtaatagcga agaggcccgc accgatcgcc cttcccaaca gttgcgcagc ctgaatggcg
     3361 aatgggnnnn nnnnnnnnnn nnnnnnnnnn nnnnnnnnnn nnnnnnnnnn nnnnnnnnnn
     3421 nnnnnnnnnn nnnnnnnnnn nnnnnnnnnn nnnnnnnnnn nnnnnnnnnn nnnnnnnnnn
     3481 nnnnnnnnnn cnnnnnnnnn nnnnnnnnnn nnnnnnnnnn nnnnnnnnnn nnnnnnnnnn
     3541 nnnnnnnnnn nnnnnnnnnn nnnnnnnnnn nnnnnnnnnn nnannnnnnn nnnnnnnnnn
     3601 nnnnnnnnnn nnnnnnnnnn nnnnnnnnnn nncctttgac gttggagtcc acgttcttta
     3661 atagtggact cttgttccaa actggaacaa cactcaaccc tatctcggtc tattcttttg
     3721 atttataagg gattttgccg atttcggcct attggttaaa aaatgagctg atttaacaaa
     3781 aatttaacgc gaattttaac aaaatattaa cgcttacaat ttaggtggca cttttcgggg
     3841 aaatgtgcgc ggaaccccta tttgtttatt tttctaaata cattcaaata tgtatccgct
     3901 catgagacaa taaccctgat aaatgcttca ataatattga aaaaggaaga gtatgagtat
     3961 tcaacatttc cgtgtcgccc ttattccctt ttttgcggca ttttgccttc ctgtttttgc
     4021 tcacccagaa acgctggtga aagtaaaaga tgctgaagat cagttgggtg cacgagtggg
     4081 ttacatcgaa ctggatctca acagcggtaa gatccttgag agttttcgcc ccgaagaacg
     4141 ttttccaatg atgagcactt ttaaagttct gctatgtggc gcggtattat cccgtattga
     4201 cgccgggcaa gagcaactcg gtcgccgcat acactattct cagaatgact tggttgagta
     4261 ctcaccagtc acagaaaagc atcttacgga tggcatgaca gtaagagaat tatgcagtgc
     4321 tgccataacc atgagtgata acactgcggc caacttactt ctgacaacga tcggaggacc
     4381 gaaggagcta accgcttttt tgcacaacat gggggatcat gtaactcgcc ttgatcgttg
     4441 ggaaccggag ctgaatgaag ccataccaaa cgacgagcgt gacaccacga tgcctgtagc
     4501 aatggcaaca acgttgcgca aactattaac tggcgaacta cttactctag cttcccggca
     4561 acaattaata gactggatgg aggcggataa agttgcagga ccacttctgc gctcggccct
     4621 tccggctggc tggtttattg ctgataaatc tggagccggt gagcgtgggt ctcgcggtat
     4681 cattgcagca ctggggccag atggtaagcc ctcccgtatc gtagttatct acacgacggg
     4741 gagtcaggca actatggatg aacgaaatag acagatcgct gagataggtg cctcactgat
     4801 taagcattgg taactgtcag accaagttta ctcatatata ctttagattg atttaaaact
     4861 tcatttttaa tttaaaagga tctaggtgaa gatccttttt gataatctca tgaccaaaat
     4921 cccttaacgt gagttttcgt tccactgagc gtcagacccc gtagaaaaga tcaaaggatc
     4981 ttcttgagat cctttttttc tgcgcgtaat ctgctgcttg caaacaaaaa aaccaccgct
     5041 accagcggtg gtttgtttgc cggatcaaga gctaccaact ctttttccga aggtaactgg
     5101 cttcagcaga gcgcagatac caaatactgt tcttctagtg tagccgtagt taggccacca
     5161 cttcaagaac tctgtagcac cgcctacata cctcgctctg ctaatcctgt taccagtggc
     5221 tgctgccagt ggcgataagt cgtgtcttac cgggttggac tcaagacgat agttaccgga
     5281 taaggcgcag cggtcgggct gaacgggggg ttcgtgcaca cagcccagct tggagcgaac
     5341 gacctacacc gaactgagat acctacagcg tgagctatga gaaagcgcca cgcttcccga
     5401 agggagaaag gcggacaggt atccggtaag cggcagggtc ggaacaggag agcgcacgag
     5461 ggagcttcca gggggaaacg cctggtatct ttatagtcct gtcgggtttc gccacctctg
     5521 acttgagcgt cgatttttgt gatgctcgtc aggggggcgg agcctatgga aaaacgccag
     5581 caacgcggcc tttttacggt tcctggcctt ttgctggcct tttgctcaca tgttctttcc
     5641 tgcgttatcc cctgattctg tggataaccg tattaccgcc tttgagtgag ctgataccgc
     5701 tcgccgcagc cgaacgaccg agcgcagcga gtcagtgagc gaggaagcgg aagagcgccc
     5761 aatacgcaaa ccgcctctcc ccgcgcgttg gccgattcat taatgcagct ggcacgacag
     5821 gtttcccgac tggaaagcgg gcagtgagcg caacgcaatt aatgtgagtt agctcactca
     5881 ttaggcaccc caggctttac actttatgct tccggctcgt atgttgtgtg gaattgtgag
     5941 cggataacaa tttcacacag gaaacagcta tgaccatgat tacgccaagc gcgcaattaa
     6001 ccctcactaa agggaacaaa agctggagct gcaagcttaa tgtagtctta tgcaatactc
     6061 ttgtagtctt gcaacatggt aacgatgagt tagcaacatg ccttacaagg agagaaaaag
     6121 caccgtgcat gccgattggt ggaagtaagg tggtacgatc gtgccttatt aggaaggcaa
     6181 cagacgggtc tgacatggat tggacgaacc actgaattgc cgcattgcag agatattgta
     6241 tttaagtgcc tagctcgata cataaacggg tctctctggt tagaccagat ctgagcctgg
     6301 gagctctctg gctaactagg gaacccactg cttaagcctc aataaagctt gccttgagtg
     6361 cttcaagtag tgtgtgcccg tctgttgtgt gactctggta actagagatc cctcagaccc
     6421 ttttagtcag tgtggaaaat ctctagcagt ggcgcccgaa cagggacttg aaagcgaaag
     6481 ggaaaccaga ggagctctct cgacgcagga ctcggcttgc tgaagcgcgc acggcaagag
     6541 gcgaggggcg gcgactggtg agtacgccaa aaattttgac tagcggaggc tagaaggaga
     6601 gagatgggtg cgagagcgtc agtattaagc gggggagaat tagatcgcga tgggaaaaaa
     6661 ttcggttaag gccaggggga aagaaaaaat ataaattaaa acatatagta tgggcaagca
     6721 gggagctaga acgattcgca gttaatcctg gcctgttaga aacatcagaa ggctgtagac
     6781 aaatactggg acagctacaa ccatcccttc agacaggatc agaagaactt agatcattat
     6841 ataatacagt agcaaccctc tattgtgtgc atcaaaggat agagataaaa gacaccaagg
     6901 aagctttaga caagatagag gaagagcaaa acaaaagtaa gaccaccgca cagcaagcgg
     6961 ccgctgatct tcagacctgg aggaggagat atgagggaca attggagaag tgaattatat
     7021 aaatataaag tagtaaaaat tgaaccatta ggagtagcac ccaccaaggc aaagagaaga
     7081 gtggtgcaga gagaaaaaag agcagtggga ataggagctt tgttccttgg gttcttggga
     7141 gcagcaggaa gcactatggg cgcagcgtca atgacgctga cggtacaggc cagacaatta
     7201 ttgtctggta tagtgcagca gcagaacaat ttgctgaggg ctattgaggc gcaacagcat
     7261 ctgttgcaac tcacagtctg gggcatcaag cagctccagg caagaatcct ggctgtggaa
     7321 agatacctaa aggatcaaca gctcctgggg atttggggtt gctctggaaa actcatttgc
     7381 accactgctg tgccttggaa tgctagttgg agtaataaat ctctggaaca gatttggaat
     7441 cacacgacct ggatggagtg ggacagagaa attaacaatt acacaagctt aatacactcc
     7501 ttaattgaag aatcgcaaaa ccagcaagaa aagaatgaac aagaattatt ggaattagat
     7561 aaatgggcaa gtttgtggaa ttggtttaac ataacaaatt ggctgtggta tataaaatta
     7621 ttcataatga tagtaggagg cttggtaggt ttaagaatag tttttgctgt actttctata
     7681 gtgaatagag ttaggcaggg atattcacca ttatcgtttc agacccacct cccaaccccg
     7741 aggggaccca gagagggcct atttcccatg attccttcat atttgcatat acgatacaag
     7801 gctgttagag agataattag aattaatttg actgtaaaca caaagatatt agtacaaaat
     7861 acgtgacgta gaaagtaata atttcttggg tagtttgcag ttttaaaatt atgttttaaa
     7921 atggactatc atatgcttac cgtaacttga aagtatttcg atttcttggc tttatatatc
     7981 ttgtggaaag gacgaaacac cgggacggtg tcatccagtg cagttttaga gctagaaata
     8041 gcaagttaaa ataaggctag tccgttatca acttgaaaaa gtggcaccga gtcggtgctt
     8101 ttttaagctt ggcgtaacta gatcttgaga caaatggcag tattcatcca caattttaaa
     8161 agaaaagggg ggattggggg gtacagtgca ggggaaagaa tagtagacat aatagcaaca
     8221 gacatacaaa ctaaagaatt acaaaaacaa attacaaaaa ttcaaaattt tcgggtttat
     8281 tacagggaca gcagagatcc actttggcgc cggctcgagg ggg
//
