[The description below was written by a language model from this plasmid's Addgene catalogue record and the feature table of its GenBank file.]
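Description:
SRM gRNA (BRDN0001149020) is a third-generation lentiviral guide RNA plasmid built on the lentiGuide-Puro backbone and designed to direct Streptococcus pyogenes Cas9 to the human SRM gene (also known as SPDSY, among other aliases). The 8.3 kb circular construct is propagated in E. coli through a high-copy ColE1/pUC-type origin with ampicillin selection from the bla gene. It also carries an f1 origin and an SV40 origin and poly(A) signal in the backbone.

The lentiviral transfer cassette begins with an RSV promoter fused to a truncated HIV-1 5' LTR, which makes genomic RNA production Tat-independent. This is followed by the Psi packaging signal and the Rev response element for nuclear export of the unspliced transcript. It ends in a self-inactivating, U3-deleted 3' LTR that limits LTR-driven transcription after integration. Within this unit, a human U6 RNA polymerase III promoter drives the SRM-specific spacer joined to the Cas9 gRNA scaffold. A cPPT/CTS element, which aids nuclear import of the viral genome, lies just downstream. A separate EF-1-alpha promoter, including its first intron, expresses puromycin N-acetyltransferase so that transduced mammalian cells can be selected. A WPRE downstream of this gene enhances transcript expression.

The plasmid does not encode Cas9, so it must be paired with a separate Cas9 vector or used in cells already expressing the nuclease. The depositor comments link it to a human kinome gRNA library, developed alongside work on optimised sgRNA design. It is suited to knockout or loss-of-function studies of SRM in human cells.
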