Addgene plasmid #76280: SRM gRNA (BRDN0001149020)
Purpose: 3rd generation lentiviral gRNA plasmid targeting human SRM
Depositing lab: John Doench & David Root. Depositing organization: Broad Institute. Publication: Optimized sgRNA design to maximize activity and minimize off-target effects of CRISPR-Cas9. Doench JG, Fusi N, Sullender M, Hegde M, Vaimberg EW, Donovan KF, Smith I, Tothova Z, Wilen C, Orchard R, Virgin HW, Listgarten J, Root DE. Nat Biotechnol. 2016 Jan 18. doi: 10.1038/nbt.3437. PubMed 26780180.
Backbone
  Vector backbone: lentiGuide-Puro
  Backbone manufacturer: Zhang Lab (Addgene plasmid # 52963)
  Vector type: Mammalian Expression, Lentiviral, CRISPR
  Selectable markers: Puromycin
Growth in bacteria
  Bacterial resistance: Ampicillin, 100 μg/mL
  Growth temperature: 37°C
  Growth strain: DH5alpha
  Copy number: High Copy
Gene/Insert
  Gene/Insert name: SRM (alt names: SRM; NM_003132.2)
  gRNA/shRNA sequence: GGACGGTGTCATCCAGTGCA
  Species: H. sapiens (human)
  Entrez Gene: SRM (a.k.a. PAPT, SPS1, SPDSY, SRML1)
  Promoter: hU6
  Cloning method: Unknown
  Sequencing primers: 5′ U6-F; 3′ pS2-R
Terms and licenses: Academic/Nonprofit Terms; Industry Terms: Not Available to Industry
Depositor comments: The gRNA was designed to target the following Genbank reference sequence(s): NM_003132.2. Note that this plasmid does NOT contain Cas9. It should be used in conjunction with lentiCas9-Blast (Addgene #52962) or otherwise with cell lines already expressing Cas9. Browse the full kinome gRNA library at http://www.addgene.org/pooled-library/broadgpp-human-kinome/ or visit http://www.broadinstitute.org/rnai/public/ for detailed protocols and information.
How to cite: SRM gRNA (BRDN0001149020) was a gift from John Doench & David Root (Addgene plasmid # 76280 ; http://n2t.net/addgene:76280 ; RRID:Addgene_76280)
