>Addgene plasmid #76280 | SRM gRNA (BRDN0001149020) | depositor partial sequence | sequence record 143740 | Target Sequence
GGACGGTGTCATCCAGTGCA
