>Addgene plasmid #76280 | SRM gRNA (BRDN0001149020) | addgene partial sequence | sequence record 185535 | hU6-F
TAGAAAGTAATAATTTCTTGGGTAGTTTGCAGTTTTAAAATTATGTTTTAAAATGGACTATCATATGCTT
ACCGTAACTTGAAAGTATTTCGATTTCTTGGCTTTATATATCTTGTGGAAAGGACGAAACACCGGGACGG
TGTCATCCAGTGCAGTTTTAGAGCTAGAAATAGCAAGTTAAAATAAGGCTAGTCCGTTATCAACTTGAAA
AAGTGGCACCGAGTCGGTGCTTTTTTAAGCTTGGCGTAACTAGATCTTGAGACAAATGGCAGTATTCATC
CACAATTTTAAAAGAAAAGGGGGGATTGGGGGGTACAGTGCAGGGGAAAGAATAGTAGACATAATAGCAA
CAGACATACAAACTAAAGAATTACAAAAACAAATTACAAAAATTCAAAATTTTCGGGTTTATTACAGGGA
CAGCAGAGATCCACTTTGGCGCCGGCTCGAGGGGGCCCGGGTGCAAAGATGGATAAAGTTTTAAACAGAG
AGGAATCTTTGCAGCTAATGGACCTTCTAGGTCTTGAAAGGAGTGGGAATTGGCTCCGGTGCCCGTCAGT
GGGCAGAGCG
